Addgene plasmid #36945: pET16b-Trx80
Depositing lab: Anna Blom. Depositing organization: Lund University. Publication: Truncated and full-length thioredoxin-1 have opposing activating and inhibitory properties for human complement with relevance to endothelial surfaces. King BC, Nowakowska J, Karsten CM, Kohl J, Renstrom E, Blom AM. J Immunol. 2012 Apr 15;188(8):4103-12. Epub 2012 Mar 19. 10.4049/jimmunol.1101295 PubMed 22430737.
Backbone
  Vector backbone: pET16b
  Backbone manufacturer: Novagen
  Backbone size w/o insert (bp): 5711
  Total vector size (bp): 6000
  Modifications to backbone: none
  Vector type: Bacterial Expression
Growth in bacteria
  Bacterial resistance: Ampicillin, 100 μg/mL
  Growth temperature: 37°C
  Growth strain: DH5alpha
  Growth instructions: Expression of protein in BL21 cells and purification by His tag: unlike the full-length Trx proteins, this truncated form is expressed in inclusion bodies. Truncated protein is formed in vivo by cleavage of the full-length Trx1.
  Copy number: Unknown
Gene/Insert
  Gene/Insert name: Trx80 (truncated Trx)
  Species: H. sapiens (human)
  Insert size (bp): 317
  Mutation: premature stop inserted after K80 in Trx1 gene
  GenBank ID: NM_003329
  Entrez Gene: TXN (a.k.a. TRDX, TRX, TRX1, TXN1, Trx80)
  Promoter: T7
  Tag / fusion protein: His tag (N terminal on backbone)
  Cloning method: Restriction Enzyme; 5′ cloning site NdeI (not destroyed); 3′ cloning site BamHI (not destroyed)
  Sequencing primers: 5′ T7; 3′ T7 terminator
Resource information
  A portion of this plasmid was derived from a plasmid made by: Original unmutated gene obtained from Origene
Terms and licenses: Academic/Nonprofit Terms; Industry Terms: Not Available to Industry
Depositor comments: identification of Trx80: J Biol Chem. 2000 Dec 1;275(48):37474-80.
How to cite: pET16b-Trx80 was a gift from Anna Blom (Addgene plasmid # 36945 ; http://n2t.net/addgene:36945 ; RRID:Addgene_36945)
