[The description below was written by a language model from this plasmid's Addgene catalogue record.]
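Description:
pET16b-Trx80 is a bacterial expression plasmid built on the unmodified Novagen pET16b backbone, about 6 kb in total, and selected in E. coli with ampicillin. It is maintained in a cloning strain such as DH5alpha, while protein production is carried out in BL21 cells. This fits the pET design, in which the insert sits behind a T7 promoter and is transcribed only in hosts that supply T7 RNA polymerase. The record gives no feature table and lists the copy number as unknown, so details of the origin and other backbone elements are not stated here.

The insert, roughly 317 bp, is derived from human thioredoxin-1 (TXN) and was cloned between NdeI and BamHI sites, both of which are retained. A premature stop codon was introduced after lysine 80, so the plasmid encodes Trx80, the truncated form of thioredoxin that arises in vivo by cleavage of full-length Trx1. The unmutated gene used as the starting material came from a commercial source. The backbone contributes an N-terminal His tag that allows purification by metal affinity chromatography. The depositor notes that, unlike the full-length Trx proteins, this truncated form accumulates in inclusion bodies when expressed in bacteria.

The plasmid is used to produce recombinant Trx80. The associated work compared truncated and full-length thioredoxin-1, reporting opposing activating and inhibitory effects on human complement with relevance to endothelial surfaces.
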