>Addgene plasmid #36945 | pET16b-Trx80 | depositor partial sequence | sequence record 46252 | insert sequence
TGGTGAAGCAGATCGAGAGCAAGACTGCTTTTCAGGAAGCCTTGGACGCTGCAGGTGATAAACTTGTAGT
AGTTGACTTCTCAGCCACGTGGTGTGGGCCTTGCAAAATGATCAAGCCTTTCTTTCATTCCCTCTCTGAA
AAGTATTCCAACGTGATATTCCTTGAAGTAGATGTGGATGACTGTCAGGATGTTGCTTCAGAGTGTGAAG
TCAAATGCATGCCAACATTCCAGTTTTTTAAGTAGGGACAAAAGGTGGGTGAATTTTCTGGAGCCAATAA
GGAAAAGCTTGAAGCCACCATTAATGAATTAGTCTAA
