>Addgene plasmid #36945 | pET16b-Trx80 | addgene partial sequence | sequence record 48241 | T7 5'-TAATACGACTCACTATAGGG-3'
TTTTGTTTAACTTTAAGAAGGAGATATACCATGGGCCATCATCATCATCATCATCATCATCATCACAGCA
GCGGCCATATCGAAGGTCGTCATATGGTGAAGCAGATCGAGAGCAAGACTGCTTTTCAGGAAGCCTTGGA
CGCTGCAGGTGATAAACTTGTAGTAGTTGACTTCTCAGCCACGTGGTGTGGGCCTTGCAAAATGATCAAG
CCTTTCTTTCATTCCCTCTCTGAAAAGTATTCCAACGTGATATTCCTTGAAGTAGATGTGGATGACTGTC
AGGATGTTGCTTCAGAGTGTGAAGTCAAATGCATGCCAACATTCCAGTTTTTTAAGTAGGGACAAAAGGT
GGGTGAATTTTCTGGAGCCAATAAGGAAAAGCTTGAAGCCACCATTAATGAATTAGTCTAAGGATCCGGC
TGCTAACAAAGCCCGAAAGGAAGCTGAGTTGGCTGCTGCCACCGCTGAGCAATAACTAGCATAACCCCTT
GGGGCCTCTAAACGGGTCTTGAGGGGTTTTTTGCTGAAAGGAGGAACTATATCCGGATATCCCGCAAGAG
GCCCGGCAGTACCGGCATAACCAAGCCTATGCCTACAGCATCCAGGGTGACGGTGCCGAGGATGACGATG
AGCGCATTGTTAGATTTCATACACGGTGCCTGACTGCGTTAGCAATTTAACTGTGATAAACTACCGCATT
AAAGCTTATCGATGATAAGCTGTCAAACATGAGAATTCTTGAAGACGAAAGGGCCTCGTGATACGCCTA
